>Addgene plasmid #194314 | pGTag NGFR EGFP nLAP +0 | addgene full sequence | sequence record 384026 | Addgene NGS Result
CGACGTTGTAAAACGACGGCCAGTGAGCGCGCGTAATACGACTCACTATAGGGCGAATTGGAGCTACCCG
CATTACCCTGTTATCCCTAAGATCCGACTATTTCCCATGATTCCTTCATATTTGCATATACGATACAAGG
CTGTTAGAGAGATAATTAGAATTAATTTGACTGTAAACACAAAGATATTAGTACAAAATACGTGACGTAG
AAAGTAATAATTTCTTGGGTAGTTTGCAGTTTTAAAATTATGTTTTAAAATGGACTATCATATGCTTACC
GTAACTTGAAAGTATTTCGATTTCTTGGCTTTATATATCTTGTGGAAAGGACGAAACACCGGTATGTCGG
GAACCTCTCCGTTTTAGAGCTAGAAATAGCAAGTTAAAATAAGGCTAGTCCGTTATCAACTTGAAAAAGT
GGCACCGAGTCGGTGCTTTTTTGAATTCAGATCTTACATTTCAGGACATCTAGCTTATCGATACCGTCGA
CTACTTTTAGGTATGTCGGGAACCTCTCCAGGGGTACCACCATGGGGGCAGGTGCCACCGGCCGCGCCAT
GGACGGGCCGCGCCTGCTGCTGTTGCTGCTTCTGGGGGTGTCCCTTGGAGGTGCCAAGGAGGCATGCCCC
ACAGGCCTGTACACACACAGCGGTGAGTGCTGCAAAGCCTGCAACCTGGGCGAGGGTGTGGCCCAGCCTT
GTGGAGCCAACCAGACCGTGTGTGAGCCCTGCCTGGACAGCGTGACGTTCTCCGACGTGGTGAGCGCGAC
CGAGCCGTGCAAGCCGTGCACCGAGTGCGTGGGGCTCCAGAGCATGTCGGCGCCGTGCGTGGAGGCCGAC
GACGCCGTGTGCCGCTGCGCCTACGGCTACTACCAGGATGAGACGACTGGGCGCTGCGAGGCGTGCCGCG
TGTGCGAGGCGGGCTCGGGCCTCGTGTTCTCCTGCCAGGACAAGCAGAACACCGTGTGCGAGGAGTGCCC
CGACGGCACGTATTCCGACGAGGCCAACCACGTGGACCCGTGCCTGCCCTGCACCGTGTGCGAGGACACC
GAGCGCCAGCTCCGCGAGTGCACACGCTGGGCCGACGCCGAGTGCGAGGAGATCCCTGGCCGTTGGATTA
CACGGTCCACACCCCCAGAGGGCTCGGACAGCACAGCCCCCAGCACCCAGGAGCCTGAGGCACCTCCAGA
ACAAGACCTCATAGCCAGCACGGTGGCAGGTGTGGTGACCACAGTGATGGGCAGCTCCCAGCCCGTGGTG
ACCCGAGGCACCACCGACAACCTCATCCCTGTCTATTGCTCCATCCTGGCTGCTGTGGTTGTGGGCCTTG
TGGCCTACATAGCCTTCAAGAGGTGGAACAGGGGGATCCTCCGCGGAGCCACGAACTTCTCTCTGTTAAA
GCAAGCAGGAGATGTTGAAGAAAACCCCGGGCCCATGGTGTCCAAGGGCGAGGAACTGTTCACCGGCGTG
GTGCCCATCCTGGTGGAGCTGGACGGCGACGTGAACGGCCACAAGTTCAGCGTGTCCGGCGAGGGCGAAG
GCGACGCCACCTACGGCAAGCTGACCCTGAAGTTCATCTGCACCACCGGCAAGCTGCCCGTGCCCTGGCC
CACCCTGGTGACCACCCTGACCTACGGCGTGCAGTGCTTCAGCAGATACCCCGACCACATGAAGCAGCAC
GATTTCTTCAAGAGCGCCATGCCCGAGGGCTACGTCCAGGAGCGCACCATCTTTTTCAAGGACGACGGCA
ACTACAAGACCAGGGCCGAGGTGAAGTTCGAGGGCGACACACTGGTGAACAGGATCGAGCTGAAGGGCAT
CGACTTCAAAGAGGACGGCAACATCCTGGGCCACAAGCTGGAATACAACTACAACAGCCACAACGTGTAC
ATTATGGCCGACAAGCAGAAGAACGGCATCAAGGTCAACTTCAAGATCCGGCACAACATCGAGGACGGCA
GCGTGCAGCTGGCCGACCACTACCAGCAGAACACCCCCATCGGCGACGGCCCCGTGCTGCTGCCCGACAA
CCACTACCTGAGCACCCAGAGCGCTCTCAGCAAGGACCCCAACGAGAAGCGGGACCACATGGTGCTGAAA
GAATTTGTGACAGCCGCCGGAATCACCCTGGGCATGGACGAGCTGTACAAGAGCAGCGGCCCCAGCGGCA
GCAGCAGCCTGGAAGTGCTGTTCCAGGGCCCCCTGAGCAGCTCTGGCCCCTCTGGCAGCGCCGCCAAGTT
CAAAGAAACAGCTGCTGCTAAATTCGAGCGGCAGCACATGGACAGCGGAGGAGGAGGCGAGAACCTGTAC
TTTCAGGGAGGCGGAGGCGGAGGGGACTATAAGGACGACGACGACAAGCTGACCGACGACCTGCCCAGGG
CCTCGTGGTATGTCGGGAACCTCTCCAGGGATGTCTCGAGGGGGGGCCCGGTACCCAGCTTTTGTTCCCT
TTAGTGAGGGTTAATTGCGCGCTTGGCGTAATCATGGTCATAGCTGTTTCCTGTGTGAAATTGTTATCCG
CTCACAATTCCACACAACATACGAGCCGGAAGCATAAAGTGTAAAGCCTGGGGTGCCTAATGAGTGAGCT
AACTCACATTAATTGCGTTGCGCTCACTGCCCGCTTTCCAGTCGGGAAACCTGTCGTGCCAGCTGCATTA
ATGAATCGGCCAACGCGCGGGGAGAGGCGGTTTGCGTATTGGGCGCTCTTCCGCTTCCTCGCTCACTGAC
TCGCTGCGCTCGGTCGTTCGGCTGCGGCGAGCGGTATCAGCTCACTCAAAGGCGGTAATACGGTTATCCA
CAGAATCAGGGGATAACGCAGGAAAGAACATGTGAGCAAAAGGCCAGCAAAAGGCCAGGAACCGTAAAAA
GGCCGCGTTGCTGGCGTTTTTCCATAGGCTCCGCCCCCCTGACGAGCATCACAAAAATCGACGCTCAAGT
CAGAGGTGGCGAAACCCGACAGGACTATAAAGATACCAGGCGTTTCCCCCTGGAAGCTCCCTCGTGCGCT
CTCCTGTTCCGACCCTGCCGCTTACCGGATACCTGTCCGCCTTTCTCCCTTCGGGAAGCGTGGCGCTTTC
TCATAGCTCACGCTGTAGGTATCTCAGTTCGGTGTAGGTCGTTCGCTCCAAGCTGGGCTGTGTGCACGAA
CCCCCCGTTCAGCCCGACCGCTGCGCCTTATCCGGTAACTATCGTCTTGAGTCCAACCCGGTAAGACACG
ACTTATCGCCACTGGCAGCAGCCACTGGTAACAGGATTAGCAGAGCGAGGTATGTAGGCGGTGCTACAGA
GTTCTTGAAGTGGTGGCCTAACTACGGCTACACTAGAAGAACAGTATTTGGTATCTGCGCTCTGCTGAAG
CCAGTTACCTTCGGAAAAAGAGTTGGTAGCTCTTGATCCGGCAAACAAACCACCGCTGGTAGCGGTGGTT
TTTTTGTTTGCAAGCAGCAGATTACGCGCAGAAAAAAAGGATCTCAAGAAGATCCTTTGATCTTTTCTAC
GGGGTCTGACGCTCAGTGGAACGAAAACTCACGTTAAGGGATTTTGGTCATGAGATTATCAAAAAGGATC
TTCACCTAGATCCTTTTAAATTAAAAATGAAGTTTTAAATCAATCTAAAGTATATATGAGTAAACTTGGT
CTGACAGTTACCAATGCTTAATCAGTGAGGCACCTATCTCAGCGATCTGTCTATTTCGTTCATCCATAGT
TGCCTGACTCCCCGTCGTGTAGATAACTACGATACGGGAGGGCTTACCATCTGGCCCCAGTGCTGCAATG
ATACCGCGAGACCCACGCTCACCGGCTCCAGATTTATCAGCAATAAACCAGCCAGCCGGAAGGGCCGAGC
GCAGAAGTGGTCCTGCAACTTTATCCGCCTCCATCCAGTCTATTAATTGTTGCCGGGAAGCTAGAGTAAG
TAGTTCGCCAGTTAATAGTTTGCGCAACGTTGTTGCCATTGCTACAGGCATCGTGGTGTCACGCTCGTCG
TTTGGTATGGCTTCATTCAGCTCCGGTTCCCAACGATCAAGGCGAGTTACATGATCCCCCATGTTGTGCA
AAAAAGCGGTTAGCTCCTTCGGTCCTCCGATCGTTGTCAGAAGTAAGTTGGCCGCAGTGTTATCACTCAT
GGTTATGGCAGCACTGCATAATTCTCTTACTGTCATGCCATCCGTAAGATGCTTTTCTGTGACTGGTGAG
TACTCAACCAAGTCATTCTGAGAATAGTGTATGCGGCGACCGAGTTGCTCTTGCCCGGCGTCAATACGGG
ATAATACCGCGCCACATAGCAGAACTTTAAAAGTGCTCATCATTGGAAAACGTTCTTCGGGGCGAAAACT
CTCAAGGATCTTACCGCTGTTGAGATCCAGTTCGATGTAACCCACTCGTGCACCCAACTGATCTTCAGCA
TCTTTTACTTTCACCAGCGTTTCTGGGTGAGCAAAAACAGGAAGGCAAAATGCCGCAAAAAAGGGAATAA
GGGCGACACGGAAATGTTGAATACTCATACTCTTCCTTTTTCAATATTATTGAAGCATTTATCAGGGTTA
TTGTCTCATGAGCGGATACATATTTGAATGTATTTAGAAAAATAAACAAATAGGGGTTCCGCGCACATTT
CCCCGAAAAGTGCCACCTG
[124 nt withheld, positions 4640-4763]
C
[91 nt withheld, positions 4765-4855]
A
[49 nt withheld, positions 4857-4905]
CCTTTGACGTTGGAGTCCACGTTCTTT
[37 nt withheld, positions 4933-4969]
ACCCTATCTCGGTCTATTCTTTTGATTTATAAGGGATTTTGCCGATTTCGGCCTATTGGTTAAAAAATGA
GCTGATTTAACAAAAATTTAACGCGAATTTTAACAAAATATTAACGCTTACAATTTCCATTCGCCATTCA
GGCTGCGCAACTGTTGGGAAGGGCGATCGGTGCGGGCCTCTTCGCTATTACGCCAGCTGGCGAAAGGGGG
ATGTGCTGCAAGGCGATTAAGTTGGGTAACGCCAGGGTTTTCCCAGTCA
Features (pLannotate 1.2.2; 18 found; start..end, strand, type, name):
     34..52      +  promoter       T7 promoter: promoter for bacteriophage T7 RNA polymerase
     98..332     +  promoter       U6 promoter: RNA polymerase III promoter for human U6 snRNA
    361..436     +  misc_RNA       gRNA scaffold: guide RNA scaffold for the Streptococcus pyogenes CRISPR/Cas9 system
    472..491     +  misc_feature   MCS (fragment): pBluescript multiple cloning site
    532..1359    +  CDS            NGFR (fragment): TNR16_HUMAN - Also known as TNFRSF16. Experimental evidence at protein level: Swiss-Prot protein existence level 1. Low affinity receptor which can bind to NGF, BDNF, NTF3, and NTF4. Forms a heterodimeric receptor with SORCS2 that binds the precursor forms of NGF, BDNF and NTF3 with high affinity, and has much lower affinity for mature NGF and BDNF (PubMed:24908487). Plays an important role in differentiation and survival of specific neuronal populations during development (By similarity). Can mediate cell survival as well as cell death of neural cells. Plays a role in the inactivation of RHOA
   1378..1430    +  CDS            P2A (fragment): 2A peptide from porcine teschovirus-1 polyprotein Eukaryotic ribosomes fail to insert a peptide bond between the Gly and Pro residues, yielding separate polypeptides.
   1435..2151    +  CDS            EGFP: EGFP is a basic (constitutively fluorescent) green fluorescent protein published in 1996, derived from Aequorea victoria. It is reported to be a rapidly-maturing weak dimer with moderate acid sensitivity.
   2415..2435    +  misc_feature   MCS (fragment): pBluescript multiple cloning site
   2448..2466    -  promoter       T3 promoter: promoter for bacteriophage T3 RNA polymerase
   2511..2527    -  protein_bind   lac operator: The lac repressor binds to the lac operator to inhibit transcription in E. coli. This inhibition can be relieved by adding lactose or isopropyl-β-D-thiogalactopyranoside (IPTG). lac repressor encoded by lacI
   2535..2565    -  promoter       lac promoter: promoter for the E. coli lac operon
   2580..2601    -  protein_bind   CAP binding site: CAP binding activates transcription in the presence of cAMP. E. coli catabolite activator protein
   2614..2706    -  CDS            lacI (fragment): lac repressor; lacI; The lac repressor binds to the lac operator to inhibit transcription in E. coli. This inhibition can be relieved by adding lactose or isopropyl-β-D-thiogalactopyranoside (IPTG).
   2889..3477    -  rep_origin     ori: high-copy-number ColE1/pMB1/pBR322/pUC origin of replication
   3648..4508    -  CDS            AmpR: β-lactamase; bla; confers resistance to ampicillin, carbenicillin, and related antibiotics
   4509..4613    -  promoter       AmpR promoter: bla
   4640..5068    +  rep_origin     f1 ori (sequence partly withheld): f1 bacteriophage origin of replication; arrow indicates direction of (+) strand synthesis
   5099..26      -  CDS            lacZα (fragment) (across the origin): LacZα fragment of β-galactosidase; lacZ fragment
