[The description below was written by a language model from this plasmid's Addgene catalogue record and pLannotate feature annotations shown in this document.]
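Description:
pGTag NGFR EGFP nLAP +0 is a 5,228 bp donor plasmid for CRISPR/Cas9-mediated generic tagging of endogenous proteins, built on the pBluescript KS- bacterial cloning backbone. It is maintained in E. coli at high copy through the ColE1/pUC-type origin and selected with ampicillin via the β-lactamase gene. The backbone also retains an f1 phage origin, remnants of the lacZα/lac promoter region, and flanking T7 and T3 promoters.

The payload, cloned between SalI and XhoI sites, is a promoterless NGFR-P2A-nLAP(EGFP) cassette of about 1.9 kb. The annotated NGFR coding sequence is a fragment of the human low-affinity nerve growth factor receptor. It is followed by a P2A ribosome-skipping peptide and then EGFP. A further stretch of roughly 260 bp between EGFP and the downstream polylinker is unannotated and presumably holds the remaining elements of the N-terminal localisation and affinity purification (nLAP) tag, although the record does not detail them. Once the cassette is integrated in frame at the start of a target gene, the endogenous promoter would drive a single transcript that yields separate NGFR and EGFP-tagged target protein. Correctly tagged cells then display NGFR as a surface antigen and can be enriched by affinity purification rather than drug selection.

Upstream of the cassette lies a human U6 promoter with an S. pyogenes gRNA scaffold, so the plasmid expresses a guide RNA. The record does not state its target, though it may serve to linearise the donor. The "+0" in the name likely denotes the reading-frame variant within a set of such vectors.
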