Addgene plasmid #194314: pGTag NGFR EGFP nLAP +0
Purpose: CRISPR/Cas9-mediated generic protein tagging
Depositing lab: Frank Schnütgen. Depositing organization: Goethe-Universitaet Frankfurt am Main. Publication: Selection-free endogenous tagging of cell lines by bicistronic co-expression of the surface antigen NGFR. Seibert M, Kurrle N, Stolp V, Nurnberger H, Tzschentke S, Borner L, Wempe F, Serve H, Schnutgen F. MethodsX. 2022 Nov 18;9:101929. doi: 10.1016/j.mex.2022.101929. eCollection 2022. PubMed 36444289.
Backbone
  Vector backbone: pBluescript KS-
  Total vector size (bp): 5228
  Vector type: Bacterial Cloning Vector
  Selectable markers: NGFR for affinity purification
Growth in bacteria
  Bacterial resistance: Ampicillin, 100 μg/mL
  Growth temperature: 37°C
  Growth strain: NEB Stable
  Copy number: High Copy
Gene/Insert
  Gene/Insert name: NGFR-P2A-nLAP(EGFP)
  Insert size (bp): 1887
  Cloning method: Restriction Enzyme; 5′ cloning site SalI (not destroyed); 3′ cloning site XhoI (not destroyed)
  Sequencing primers: 5′ M13 forward; 3′ M13 reverse
Terms and licenses: Academic/Nonprofit Terms; Industry Terms: Not Available to Industry
How to cite: pGTag NGFR EGFP nLAP +0 was a gift from Frank Schnütgen (Addgene plasmid # 194314 ; http://n2t.net/addgene:194314 ; RRID:Addgene_194314)
